>Addgene plasmid #133355 | BII-gR-PnGW | depositor full sequence | sequence record 256335 | BII-gR-PnGW sequence 8149 bps
TTAACCCTAGAAAGATAGTCTGCGTAAAATTGACGCATGCATTCTTGAAATATTGCTCTCTCTTTCTAAA
TAGCGCGAATCCGTCGCTGTGCATTTAGGACATCTCAGTCGCCGCTTGGAGCTCCCGTGAGGCGTGCTTG
TCAATGCGGTAAGTGTCACTGATTTTGAACTATAACGACCGCGTGAGTCAAAATGACGCATGATTATCTT
TTACGTGACTTTTAAGATTTAACTCATACGATAATTATATTGTTATTTCATGTTCTACTTACGTGATAAC
TTATTATATATATATTTTCTTGTTATAGATCCACTAGTTCTAGAGGGACAGCCCCCCCCCAAAGCCCCCA
GGGATGTAATTACGTCCCTCCCCCGCTAGGGGGCAGCAGCGAGCCGCCCGGGGCTCCGCTCCGGTCCGGC
GCTCCCCCCGCATCCCCGAGCCGGCAGCGTGCGGGGACAGCCCGGGCACGGGGAAGGTGGCACGGGATCG
CTTTCCTCTGAACGCTTCTCGCTGCTCTTTGAGCCTGCAGACACCTGGGGGGATACGGGGAAAAGGCCTC
CAGGGCCGCCCCCTTCACCGAGGGCCTATTTCCCATGATTCCTTCATATTTGCATATACGATACAAGGCT
GTTAGAGAGATAATTGGAATTAATTTGACTGTAAACACAAAGATATTAGTACAAAATACGTGACGTAGAA
AGTAATAATTTCTTGGGTAGTTTGCAGTTTTAAAATTATGTTTTAAAATGGACTATCATATGCTTACCGT
AACTTGAAAGTATTTCGATTTCTTGGCTTTATATATCTTGTGGAAAGGACGAAACACCGGAGACGCTGAC
CCGTCTCTGTTTTAGAGCTAGAAATAGCAAGTTAAAATAAGGCTAGTCCGTTATCAACTTGAAAAAGTGG
CACCGAGTCGGTGCTTTTTTGTTTTTGCCTCCAAGGCCTGCAGGAGTCAATGGGAAAAACCCATTGGAGC
CAAGTACACTGACTCAATAGGGACTTTCCATTGGGTTTTGCCCAGTACATAAGGTCAATAGGGGGTGAGT
CAACAGGAAAGTCCCATTGGAGCCAAGTACATTGAGTCAATAGGGACTTTCCAATGGGTTTTGCCCAGTA
CATAAGGTCAATGGGAGGTAAGCCAATGGGTTTTTCCCATTACTGACATGTATACTGAGTCATTAGGGAC
TTTCCAATGGGTTTTGCCCAGTACATAAGGTCAATAGGGGTGAATCAACAGGAAAGTCCCATTGGAGCCA
AGTACACTGAGTCAATAGGGACTTTCCATTGGGTTTTGCCCAGTACAAAAGGTCAATAGGGGGTGAGTCA
ATGGGTTTTTCCCATTATTGGCACATACATAAGGTCAATAGGGGTGACTAGTGGAGAAGAGCATGCTTGA
GGGCTGAGTGCCCCTCAGTGGGCAGAGAGCACATGGCCCACAGTCCCTGAGAAGTTGGGGGGAGGGGTGG
GCAATTGAACTGGTGCCTAGAGAAGGTGGGGCTTGGGTAAACTGGGAAAGTGATGTGGTGTACTGGCTCC
ACCTTTTTCCCCAGGGTGGGGGAGAACCATATATAAGTGCAGTAGTCTCTGTGAACATTCGGTTTAGTGA
ACCTGCAGGTCGGCCGCCACGACCGGTGCCACCATGACTGAATACAAACCAACTGTTCGCCTGGCAACTC
GTGATGATGTTCCACGTGCAGTTCGCACCCTGGCTGCTGCATTTGCTGACTACCCTGCAACCCGTCACAC
TGTGGACCCAGACCGCCACATTGAACGTGTGACTGAACTGCAGGAGCTGTTCCTGACCCGTGTGGGCCTG
GACATTGGCAAAGTGTGGGTGGCAGATGATGGTGCTGCTGTGGCAGTGTGGACCACCCCTGAATCTGTTG
AAGCTGGTGCAGTGTTTGCTGAGATTGGCCCACGCATGGCAGAACTGTCTGGCAGCCGCCTGGCAGCACA
ACAGCAGATGGAAGGTCTGCTGGCACCACACCGCCCAAAAGAACCTGCTTGGTTCCTGGCAACTGTGGGT
GTGAGCCCTGACCACCAGGGTAAGGGCCTGGGCTCTGCAGTGGTGCTGCCTGGTGTGGAAGCAGCTGAAC
GTGCAGGTGTGCCTGCTTTCCTGGAGACCTCAGCTCCACGCAACCTGCCTTTCTATGAACGCCTGGGCTT
CACTGTGACTGCTGATGTGGAAGTGCCAGAAGGCCCACGCACTTGGTGCATGACTCGCAAACCAGGTGCT
AGCCTTGGCTCCGGCGAGGGCAGGGGAAGTCTTCTAACATGCGGGGACGTGGAGGAAAATCCCGGCCCAC
TCGGCTACCCCTACGACGTGCCCGACTACGCCAGCGGCATGGTGAGCAAGGGCGAGGAGCTGTTCACCGG
GGTGGTGCCCATCCTGGTCGAGCTGGACGGCGACGTAAACGGCCACAAGTTCAGCGTGTCCGGCGAGGGC
GAGGGCGATGCCACCTACGGCAAGCTGACCCTGAAGTTCATCTGCACCACCGGCAAGCTGCCCGTGCCCT
GGCCCACCCTCGTGACCACCTTCACCTACGGCGTGCAGTGCTTCGCCCGCTACCCCGACCACATGAAGCA
GCACGACTTCTTCAAGTCCGCCATGCCCGAAGGCTACGTCCAGGAGCGCACCATCTTCTTCAAGGACGAC
GGCAACTACAAGACCCGCGCCGAGGTGAAGTTCGAGGGCGACACCCTGGTGAACCGCATCGAGCTGAAGG
GCATCGACTTCAAGGAGGACGGCAACATCCTGGGGCACAAGCTGGAGTACAACTACAACAGCCACAAGGT
CTATATCACCGCCGACAAGCAGAAGAACGGCATCAAGGTGAACTTCAAGACCCGCCACAACATCGAGGAC
GGCAGCGTGCAGCTCGCCGACCACTACCAGCAGAACACCCCCATCGGCGACGGCCCCGTGCTGCTGCCCG
ACAACCACTACCTGAGCACCCAGTCCGCCCTGAGCAAAGACCCCAACGAGAAGCGCGATCACATGGTCCT
GCTGGAGTTCGTGACCGCCGCCGGGATCACTCTCGGCATGGACGAGCTGTACAAGGGCCCCAAGAAGAAG
CGCAAGGTGGGCGCCTAAGTACAAGTAAGAGTTCGCGTCTGGAACAATCAACCTCTGGATTACAAAATTT
GTGAAAGATTGACTGGTATTCTTAACTATGTTGCTCCTTTTACGCTATGTGGATACGCTGCTTTAATGCC
TTTGTATCATGCTATTGCTTCCCGTATGGCTTTCATTTTCTCCTCCTTGTATAAATCCTGGTTGCTGTCT
CTTTATGAGGAGTTGTGGCCCGTTGTCAGGCAACGTGGCGTGGTGTGCACTGTGTTTGCTGACGCAACCC
CCACTGGTTGGGGCATTGCCACCACCTGTCAGCTCCTTTCCGGGACTTTCGCTTTCCCCCTCCCTATTGC
CACGGCGGAACTCATCGCCGCCTGCCTTGCCCGCTGCTGGACAGGGGCTCGGCTGTTGGGCACTGACAAT
TCCGTGGTGTTGTCGGGGAAGCTGACGTCCTTTCCATGGCTGCTCGCCTGTGTTGCCACCTGGATTCTGC
GCGGGACGTCCTTCTGCTACGTCCCTTCGGCCCTCAATCCAGCGGACCTTCCTTCCCGCGGCCTGCTGCC
GGCTCTGCGGCCTCTTCCGCGTCTTCGCCTTCGCCCTCAGACGAGTCGGATCTCCCTTTGGGCCGCCTCC
CCGCCTGGAATTAATTCTGGCTAAGCACTTCGTGGCCGTCGATCGTTTAAAGGGAGGTAGTGAGTCGAGA
TATCGATACTAGTGATCCAGACATGATAAGATACATTGATGAGTTTGGACAAACCACAACTAGAATGCAG
TGAAAAAAATGCTTTATTTGTGAAATTTGTGATGCTATTGCTTTATTTGTAACCATTATAAGCTGCAATA
AACAAGTTAACAACAACAATTGCATTCATTTTATGTTTCAGGTTCAGGGGGAGGTGTGGGAGGTTTTTTA
AAGCAAGTAAAACCTCTACAAATGTGGTATGGCTGATTATGATCCTCTAGAGGGACAGCCCCCCCCCAAA
GCCCCCAGGGATGTAATTACGTCCCTCCCCCGCTAGGGGGCAGCAGCGAGCCGCCCGGGGCTCCGCTCCG
GTCCGGCGCTCCCCCCGCATCCCCGAGCCGGCAGCGTGCGGGGACAGCCCGGGCACGGGGAAGGTGGCAC
GGGATCGCTTTCCTCTGAACGCTTCTCGCTGCTCTTTGAGCCTGCAGACACCTGGGGGGATACGGGGAAA
AGCCATACCAATGGAGCTCACGGGGACAGCCCCCCCCCAAAGCCCCCAGGGATGTAATTACGTCCCTCCC
CCGCTAGGGGGCAGCAGCGAGCCGCCCGGGGCTCCGCTCCGGTCCGGCGCTCCCCCCGCATCCCCGAGCC
GGCAGCGTGCGGGGACAGCCCGGGCACGGGGAAGGTGGCACGGGATCGCTTTCCTCTGAACGCTTCTCGC
TGCTCTTTGAGCCTGCAGACACCTGGGGGGATACGGGGAAAAAGAATTCGATAAAAGTTTTGTTACTTTA
TAGAAGAAATTTTGAGTTTTTGTTTTTTTTAATAAATAAATAAACATAAATAAATTGTTTGTTGAATTTA
TTATTAGTATGTAAGTGTAAATATAATAAAACTTAATATCTATTCAAATTAATAAATAAACCTCGATATA
CAGACCGATAAAACACATGCGTCAATTTTACACATGATTATCTTTAACGTACGTCACAATATGATTATCT
TTCTAGGGTTAATCTAGCTGCGTGTTCTGCAGCGTGTCGAGCATCTTCATCTGCTCCATCACGCTGTAAA
ACACATTTGCACCGCGAGTCTGCCCGTCCTCCACGGGTTCAAAAACGTGAATGAACGAGGCGCGCTCACT
GGCCGTCGTTTTACAACGTCGTGACTGGGAAAACCCTGGCGTTACCCAACTTAATCGCCTTGCAGCACAT
CCCCCTTTCGCCAGCTGGCGTAATAGCGAAGAGGCCCGCACCGATCGCCCTTCCCAACAGTTGCGCAGCC
TGAATGGCGAATGGG
[124 nt withheld, positions 5056-5179]
C
[91 nt withheld, positions 5181-5271]
A
[49 nt withheld, positions 5273-5321]
CCTTTGACGTTGGAGTCCACGTTCTTT
[37 nt withheld, positions 5349-5385]
ACCCTATCTCGGTCTATTCTTTTGATTTATAAGGGATTTTGCCGATTTCGGCCTATTGGTTAAAAAATGA
GCTGATTTAACAAAAATTTAACGCGAATTTTAACAAAATATTAACGCTTACAATTTAGGTGGCACTTTTC
GGGGAAATGTGCGCGGAACCCCTATTTGTTTATTTTTCTAAATACATTCAAATATGTATCCGCTCATGAG
ACAATAACCCTGATAAATGCTTCAATAATATTGAAAAAGGAAGAGTATGAGTATTCAACATTTCCGTGTC
GCCCTTATTCCCTTTTTTGCGGCATTTTGCCTTCCTGTTTTTGCTCACCCAGAAACGCTGGTGAAAGTAA
AAGATGCTGAAGATCAGTTGGGTGCACGAGTGGGTTACATCGAACTGGATCTCAACAGCGGTAAGATCCT
TGAGAGTTTTCGCCCCGAAGAACGTTTTCCAATGATGAGCACTTTTAAAGTTCTGCTATGTGGCGCGGTA
TTATCCCGTATTGACGCCGGGCAAGAGCAACTCGGTCGCCGCATACACTATTCTCAGAATGACTTGGTTG
AGTACTCACCAGTCACAGAAAAGCATCTTACGGATGGCATGACAGTAAGAGAATTATGCAGTGCTGCCAT
AACCATGAGTGATAACACTGCGGCCAACTTACTTCTGACAACGATCGGAGGACCGAAGGAGCTAACCGCT
TTTTTGCACAACATGGGGGATCATGTAACTCGCCTTGATCGTTGGGAACCGGAGCTGAATGAAGCCATAC
CAAACGACGAGCGTGACACCACGATGCCTGTAGCAATGGCAACAACGTTGCGCAAACTATTAACTGGCGA
ACTACTTACTCTAGCTTCCCGGCAACAATTAATAGACTGGATGGAGGCGGATAAAGTTGCAGGACCACTT
CTGCGCTCGGCCCTTCCGGCTGGCTGGTTTATTGCTGATAAATCTGGAGCCGGTGAGCGTGGGTCTCGCG
GTATCATTGCAGCACTGGGGCCAGATGGTAAGCCCTCCCGTATCGTAGTTATCTACACGACGGGGAGTCA
GGCAACTATGGATGAACGAAATAGACAGATCGCTGAGATAGGTGCCTCACTGATTAAGCATTGGTAACTG
TCAGACCAAGTTTACTCATATATACTTTAGATTGATTTAAAACTTCATTTTTAATTTAAAAGGATCTAGG
TGAAGATCCTTTTTGATAATCTCATGACCAAAATCCCTTAACGTGAGTTTTCGTTCCACTGAGCGTCAGA
CCCCGTAGAAAAGATCAAAGGATCTTCTTGAGATCCTTTTTTTCTGCGCGTAATCTGCTGCTTGCAAACA
AAAAAACCACCGCTACCAGCGGTGGTTTGTTTGCCGGATCAAGAGCTACCAACTCTTTTTCCGAAGGTAA
CTGGCTTCAGCAGAGCGCAGATACCAAATACTGTCCTTCTAGTGTAGCCGTAGTTAGGCCACCACTTCAA
GAACTCTGTAGCACCGCCTACATACCTCGCTCTGCTAATCCTGTTACCAGTGGCTGCTGCCAGTGGCGAT
AAGTCGTGTCTTACCGGGTTGGACTCAAGACGATAGTTACCGGATAAGGCGCAGCGGTCGGGCTGAACGG
GGGGTTCGTGCACACAGCCCAGCTTGGAGCGAACGACCTACACCGAACTGAGATACCTACAGCGTGAGCT
ATGAGAAAGCGCCACGCTTCCCGAAGGGAGAAAGGCGGACAGGTATCCGGTAAGCGGCAGGGTCGGAACA
GGAGAGCGCACGAGGGAGCTTCCAGGGGGAAACGCCTGGTATCTTTATAGTCCTGTCGGGTTTCGCCACC
TCTGACTTGAGCGTCGATTTTTGTGATGCTCGTCAGGGGGGCGGAGCCTATGGAAAAACGCCAGCAACGC
GGCCTTTTTACGGTTCCTGGCCTTTTGCTGGCCTTTTGCTCACATGTTCTTTCCTGCGTTATCCCCTGAT
TCTGTGGATAACCGTATTACCGCCTTTGAGTGAGCTGATACCGCTCGCCGCAGCCGAACGACCGAGCGCA
GCGAGTCAGTGAGCGAGGAAGCGGAAGAGCGCCCAATACGCAAACCGCCTCTCCCCGCGCGTTGGCCGAT
TCATTAATGCAGCTGGCACGACAGGTTTCCCGACTGGAAAGCGGGCAGTGAGCGCAACGCAATTAATGTG
AGTTAGCTCACTCATTAGGCACCCCAGGCTTTACACTTTATGCTTCCGGCTCGTATGTTGTGTGGAATTG
TGAGCGGATAACAATTTCACACAGGAAACAGCTATGACCATGATTACGCCAAGCGCGCCCGCCGGGTAAC
TCACGGGGTATCCATGTCCATTTCTGCGGCATCCAGCCAGGATACCCGTCCTCGCTGACGTAATATCCCA
GCGCCGCACCGCTGTCATTAATCTGCACACCGGCACGGCAGTTCCGGCTGTCGCCGGTATTGTTCGGGTT
GCTGATGCGCTTCGGGCTGACCATCCGGAACTGTGTCCGGAAAAGCCGCGACGAACTGGTATCCCAGGTG
GCCTGAACGAACAGTTCACCGTTAAAGGCGTGCATGGCCACACCTTCCCGAATCATCATGGTAAACGTGC
GTTTTCGCTCAACGTCAATGCAGCAGCAGTCATCCTCGGCAAACTCTTTCCATGCCGCTTCAACCTCGCG
GGAAAAGGCACGGGCTTCTTCCTCCCCGATGCCCAGATAGCGCCAGCTTGGGCGATGACTGAGCCGGAAA
AAAGACCCGACGATATGATCCTGATGCAGCTAGA
Features (pLannotate 1.2.2; 22 found; start..end, strand, type, name):
    308..325     -  misc_feature   MCS (fragment): pBluescript multiple cloning site
    580..820     +  promoter       U6 promoter: RNA polymerase III promoter for human U6 snRNA
    849..924     +  misc_RNA       gRNA scaffold: guide RNA scaffold for the Streptococcus pyogenes CRISPR/Cas9 system
    970..1053    +  promoter       mCMV promoter (fragment): mouse cytomegalovirus (CMV) immediate early promoter
   1170..1377    +  promoter       mCMV promoter (fragment): mouse cytomegalovirus (CMV) immediate early promoter
   1644..2240    +  CDS            pac: PUAC_STRAD - Protein predicted: Swiss-Prot protein existence level 4. Detoxification of puromycin. From Streptomyces alboniger.
   2256..2308    +  CDS            T2A (fragment): 2A peptide from Thosea asigna virus capsid protein Eukaryotic ribosomes fail to insert a peptide bond between the Gly and Pro residues, yielding separate polypeptides.
   2349..3065    +  CDS            Emerald: Emerald is a basic (constitutively fluorescent) green fluorescent protein published in 1998, derived from Aequorea victoria. It is reported to be a very rapidly-maturing weak dimer.
   3126..3714    +  misc_feature   WPRE: woodchuck hepatitis virus posttranscriptional regulatory element
   3794..3928    -  polyA_signal   SV40 poly(A) signal: SV40 polyadenylation signal
   3951..4034    -  CDS            large T antigen (fragment): large T antigen from SV40 (simian virus 40)
   4775..4894    -  CDS            B (fragment): PORTL_LAMBD - Experimental evidence at protein level: Swiss-Prot protein existence level 1. Forms the portal vertex of the capsid (PubMed:6228056, PubMed:6232391). This portal plays critical roles in head assembly, genome packaging, neck/tail attachment, and genome ejection (Probable). The portal protein multimerizes as a single ring-shaped homododecamer arranged around a central channel (PubMed:6232391). Binds to the terminase subunits to form the packaging machine (PubMed:7799432). From Escherichia phage lambda (Bacteriophage lambda).
   4896..5051    +  CDS            lacZα (fragment): LacZα fragment of β-galactosidase; lacZ fragment
   5056..5484    +  rep_origin     f1 ori (sequence partly withheld): f1 bacteriophage origin of replication; arrow indicates direction of (+) strand synthesis
   5537..5641    +  promoter       AmpR promoter: bla
   5642..6502    +  CDS            AmpR: β-lactamase; bla; confers resistance to ampicillin, carbenicillin, and related antibiotics
   6673..7261    +  rep_origin     ori: high-copy-number ColE1/pMB1/pBR322/pUC origin of replication
   7444..7536    +  CDS            lacI (fragment): lac repressor; lacI; The lac repressor binds to the lac operator to inhibit transcription in E. coli. This inhibition can be relieved by adding lactose or isopropyl-β-D-thiogalactopyranoside (IPTG).
   7549..7570    +  protein_bind   CAP binding site: CAP binding activates transcription in the presence of cAMP. E. coli catabolite activator protein
   7585..7615    +  promoter       lac promoter: promoter for the E. coli lac operon
   7623..7639    +  protein_bind   lac operator: The lac repressor binds to the lac operator to inhibit transcription in E. coli. This inhibition can be relieved by adding lactose or isopropyl-β-D-thiogalactopyranoside (IPTG). lac repressor encoded by lacI
   7677..8144    -  CDS            B (fragment): PORTL_LAMBD - Experimental evidence at protein level: Swiss-Prot protein existence level 1. Forms the portal vertex of the capsid (PubMed:6228056, PubMed:6232391). This portal plays critical roles in head assembly, genome packaging, neck/tail attachment, and genome ejection (Probable). The portal protein multimerizes as a single ring-shaped homododecamer arranged around a central channel (PubMed:6232391). Binds to the terminase subunits to form the packaging machine (PubMed:7799432). From Escherichia phage lambda (Bacteriophage lambda).
