>Addgene plasmid #133355 | BII-gR-PnGW | addgene full sequence | sequence record 267392 | Addgene NGS Result
TTTACACTTTATGCTTCCGGCTCGTATGTTGTGTGGAATTGTGAGCGGATAACAATTTCACACAGGAAAC
AGCTATGACCATGATTACGCCAAGCGCGCCCGCCGGGTAACTCACGGGGTATCCATGTCCATTTCTGCGG
CATCCAGCCAGGATACCCGTCCTCGCTGACGTAATATCCCAGCGCCGCACCGCTGTCATTAATCTGCACA
CCGGCACGGCAGTTCCGGCTGTCGCCGGTATTGTTCGGGTTGCTGATGCGCTTCGGGCTGACCATCCGGA
ACTGTGTCCGGAAAAGCCGCGACGAACTGGTATCCCAGGTGGCCTGAACGAACAGTTCACCGTTAAAGGC
GTGCATGGCCACACCTTCCCGAATCATCATGGTAAACGTGCGTTTTCGCTCAACGTCAATGCAGCAGCAG
TCATCCTCGGCAAACTCTTTCCATGCCGCTTCAACCTCGCGGGAAAAGGCACGGGCTTCTTCCTCCCCGA
TGCCCAGATAGCGCCAGCTTGGGCGATGACTGAGCCGGAAAAAAGACCCGACGATATGATCCTGATGCAG
CTAGATTAACCCTAGAAAGATAGTCTGCGTAAAATTGACGCATGCATTCTTGAAATATTGCTCTCTCTTT
CTAAATAGCGCGAATCCGTCGCTGTGCATTTAGGACATCTCAGTCGCCGCTTGGAGCTCCCGTGAGGCGT
GCTTGTCAATGCGGTAAGTGTCACTGATTTTGAACTATAACGACCGCGTGAGTCAAAATGACGCATGATT
ATCTTTTACGTGACTTTTAAGATTTAACTCATACGATAATTATATTGTTATTTCATGTTCTACTTACGTG
ATAACTTATTATATATATATTTTCTTGTTATAGATCCACTAGTTCTAGAGGGACAGCCCCCCCCCAAAGC
CCCCAGGGATGTAATTACGTCCCTCCCCCGCTAGGGGGCAGCAGCGAGCCGCCCGGGGCTCCGCTCCGGT
CCGGCGCTCCCCCCGCATCCCCGAGCCGGCAGCGTGCGGGGACAGCCCGGGCACGGGGAAGGTGGCACGG
GATCGCTTTCCTCTGAACGCTTCTCGCTGCTCTTTGAGCCTGCAGACACCTGGGGGGATACGGGGAAAAG
GCCTCCAGGGCCGCCCCCTTCACCGAGGGCCTATTTCCCATGATTCCTTCATATTTGCATATACGATACA
AGGCTGTTAGAGAGATAATTGGAATTAATTTGACTGTAAACACAAAGATATTAGTACAAAATACGTGACG
TAGAAAGTAATAATTTCTTGGGTAGTTTGCAGTTTTAAAATTATGTTTTAAAATGGACTATCATATGCTT
ACCGTAACTTGAAAGTATTTCGATTTCTTGGCTTTATATATCTTGTGGAAAGGACGAAACACCGGAGACG
CTGACCCGTCTCTGTTTTAGAGCTAGAAATAGCAAGTTAAAATAAGGCTAGTCCGTTATCAACTTGAAAA
AGTGGCACCGAGTCGGTGCTTTTTTGTTTTTGCCTCCAAGGCCTGCAGGAGTCAATGGGAAAAACCCATT
GGAGCCAAGTACACTGACTCAATAGGGACTTTCCATTGGGTTTTGCCCAGTACATAAGGTCAATAGGGGG
TGAGTCAACAGGAAAGTCCCATTGGAGCCAAGTACATTGAGTCAATAGGGACTTTCCAATGGGTTTTGCC
CAGTACATAAGGTCAATGGGAGGTAAGCCAATGGGTTTTTCCCATTACTGACATGTATACTGAGTCATTA
GGGACTTTCCAATGGGTTTTGCCCAGTACATAAGGTCAATAGGGGTGAATCAACAGGAAAGTCCCATTGG
AGCCAAGTACACTGAGTCAATAGGGACTTTCCATTGGGTTTTGCCCAGTACAAAAGGTCAATAGGGGGTG
AGTCAATGGGTTTTTCCCATTATTGGCACATACATAAGGTCAATAGGGGTGACTAGTGGAGAAGAGCATG
CTTGAGGGCTGAGTGCCCCTCAGTGGGCAGAGAGCACATGGCCCACAGTCCCTGAGAAGTTGGGGGGAGG
GGTGGGCAATTGAACTGGTGCCTAGAGAAGGTGGGGCTTGGGTAAACTGGGAAAGTGATGTGGTGTACTG
GCTCCACCTTTTTCCCCAGGGTGGGGGAGAACCATATATAAGTGCAGTAGTCTCTGTGAACATTCGGTTT
AGTGAACCTGCAGGTCGGCCGCCACGACCGGTGCCACCATGACTGAATACAAACCAACTGTTCGCCTGGC
AACTCGTGATGATGTTCCACGTGCAGTTCGCACCCTGGCTGCTGCATTTGCTGACTACCCTGCAACCCGT
CACACTGTGGACCCAGACCGCCACATTGAACGTGTGACTGAACTGCAGGAGCTGTTCCTGACCCGTGTGG
GCCTGGACATTGGCAAAGTGTGGGTGGCAGATGATGGTGCTGCTGTGGCAGTGTGGACCACCCCTGAATC
TGTTGAAGCTGGTGCAGTGTTTGCTGAGATTGGCCCACGCATGGCAGAACTGTCTGGCAGCCGCCTGGCA
GCACAACAGCAGATGGAAGGTCTGCTGGCACCACACCGCCCAAAAGAACCTGCTTGGTTCCTGGCAACTG
TGGGTGTGAGCCCTGACCACCAGGGTAAGGGCCTGGGCTCTGCAGTGGTGCTGCCTGGTGTGGAAGCAGC
TGAACGTGCAGGTGTGCCTGCTTTCCTGGAGACCTCAGCTCCACGCAACCTGCCTTTCTATGAACGCCTG
GGCTTCACTGTGACTGCTGATGTGGAAGTGCCAGAAGGCCCACGCACTTGGTGCATGACTCGCAAACCAG
GTGCTAGCCTTGGCTCCGGCGAGGGCAGGGGAAGTCTTCTAACATGCGGGGACGTGGAGGAAAATCCCGG
CCCACTCGGCTACCCCTACGACGTGCCCGACTACGCCAGCGGCATGGTGAGCAAGGGCGAGGAGCTGTTC
ACCGGGGTGGTGCCCATCCTGGTCGAGCTGGACGGCGACGTAAACGGCCACAAGTTCAGCGTGTCCGGCG
AGGGCGAGGGCGATGCCACCTACGGCAAGCTGACCCTGAAGTTCATCTGCACCACCGGCAAGCTGCCCGT
GCCCTGGCCCACCCTCGTGACCACCTTCACCTACGGCGTGCAGTGCTTCGCCCGCTACCCCGACCACATG
AAGCAGCACGACTTCTTCAAGTCCGCCATGCCCGAAGGCTACGTCCAGGAGCGCACCATCTTCTTCAAGG
ACGACGGCAACTACAAGACCCGCGCCGAGGTGAAGTTCGAGGGCGACACCCTGGTGAACCGCATCGAGCT
GAAGGGCATCGACTTCAAGGAGGACGGCAACATCCTGGGGCACAAGCTGGAGTACAACTACAACAGCCAC
AAGGTCTATATCACCGCCGACAAGCAGAAGAACGGCATCAAGGTGAACTTCAAGACCCGCCACAACATCG
AGGACGGCAGCGTGCAGCTCGCCGACCACTACCAGCAGAACACCCCCATCGGCGACGGCCCCGTGCTGCT
GCCCGACAACCACTACCTGAGCACCCAGTCCGCCCTGAGCAAAGACCCCAACGAGAAGCGCGATCACATG
GTCCTGCTGGAGTTCGTGACCGCCGCCGGGATCACTCTCGGCATGGACGAGCTGTACAAGGGCCCCAAGA
AGAAGCGCAAGGTGGGCGCCTAAGTACAAGTAAGAGTTCGCGTCTGGAACAATCAACCTCTGGATTACAA
AATTTGTGAAAGATTGACTGGTATTCTTAACTATGTTGCTCCTTTTACGCTATGTGGATACGCTGCTTTA
ATGCCTTTGTATCATGCTATTGCTTCCCGTATGGCTTTCATTTTCTCCTCCTTGTATAAATCCTGGTTGC
TGTCTCTTTATGAGGAGTTGTGGCCCGTTGTCAGGCAACGTGGCGTGGTGTGCACTGTGTTTGCTGACGC
AACCCCCACTGGTTGGGGCATTGCCACCACCTGTCAGCTCCTTTCCGGGACTTTCGCTTTCCCCCTCCCT
ATTGCCACGGCGGAACTCATCGCCGCCTGCCTTGCCCGCTGCTGGACAGGGGCTCGGCTGTTGGGCACTG
ACAATTCCGTGGTGTTGTCGGGGAAGCTGACGTCCTTTCCATGGCTGCTCGCCTGTGTTGCCACCTGGAT
TCTGCGCGGGACGTCCTTCTGCTACGTCCCTTCGGCCCTCAATCCAGCGGACCTTCCTTCCCGCGGCCTG
CTGCCGGCTCTGCGGCCTCTTCCGCGTCTTCGCCTTCGCCCTCAGACGAGTCGGATCTCCCTTTGGGCCG
CCTCCCCGCCTGGAATTAATTCTGGCTAAGCACTTCGTGGCCGTCGATCGTTTAAAGGGAGGTAGTGAGT
CGAGATATCGATACTAGTGATCCAGACATGATAAGATACATTGATGAGTTTGGACAAACCACAACTAGAA
TGCAGTGAAAAAAATGCTTTATTTGTGAAATTTGTGATGCTATTGCTTTATTTGTAACCATTATAAGCTG
CAATAAACAAGTTAACAACAACAATTGCATTCATTTTATGTTTCAGGTTCAGGGGGAGGTGTGGGAGGTT
TTTTAAAGCAAGTAAAACCTCTACAAATGTGGTATGGCTGATTATGATCCTCTAGAGGGACAGCCCCCCC
CCAAAGCCCCCAGGGATGTAATTACGTCCCTCCCCCGCTAGGGGGCAGCAGCGAGCCGCCCGGGGCTCCG
CTCCGGTCCGGCGCTCCCCCCGCATCCCCGAGCCGGCAGCGTGCGGGGACAGCCCGGGCACGGGGAAGGT
GGCACGGGATCGCTTTCCTCTGAACGCTTCTCGCTGCTCTTTGAGCCTGCAGACACCTGGGGGGATACGG
GGAAAAAGCCATACCAATGGAGCTCACGGGGACAGCCCCCCCCCAAAGCCCCCAGGGATGTAATTACGTC
CCTCCCCCGCTAGGGGGCAGCAGCGAGCCGCCCGGGGCTCCGCTCCGGTCCGGCGCTCCCCCCGCATCCC
CGAGCCGGCAGCGTGCGGGGACAGCCCGGGCACGGGGAAGGTGGCACGGGATCGCTTTCCTCTGAACGCT
TCTCGCTGCTCTTTGAGCCTGCAGACACCTGGGGGGATACGGGGAAAAAGAATTCGATAAAAGTTTTGTT
ACTTTATAGAAGAAATTTTGAGTTTTTGTTTTTTTTAATAAATAAATAAACATAAATAAATTGTTTGTTG
AATTTATTATTAGTATGTAAGTGTAAATATAATAAAACTTAATATCTATTCAAATTAATAAATAAACCTC
GATATACAGACCGATAAAACACATGCGTCAATTTTACACATGATTATCTTTAACGTACGTCACAATATGA
TTATCTTTCTAGGGTTAATCTAGCTGCGTGTTCTGCAGCGTGTCGAGCATCTTCATCTGCTCCATCACGC
TGTAAAACACATTTGCACCGCGAGTCTGCCCGTCCTCCACGGGTTCAAAAACGTGAATGAACGAGGCGCG
CTCACTGGCCGTCGTTTTACAACGTCGTGACTGGGAAAACCCTGGCGTTACCCAACTTAATCGCCTTGCA
GCACATCCCCCTTTCGCCAGCTGGCGTAATAGCGAAGAGGCCCGCACCGATCGCCCTTCCCAACAGTTGC
GCAGCCTGAATGGCGAATGGG
[124 nt withheld, positions 5622-5745]
C
[91 nt withheld, positions 5747-5837]
A
[49 nt withheld, positions 5839-5887]
CCTTTGACGTTGGAGTCCACGTTCTTT
[37 nt withheld, positions 5915-5951]
ACCCTATCTCGGTCTATTCTTTTGATTTATAAGGGATTTTGCCGATTTCGGCCTATTGGTTAAAAAATGA
GCTGATTTAACAAAAATTTAACGCGAATTTTAACAAAATATTAACGCTTACAATTTAGGTGGCACTTTTC
GGGGAAATGTGCGCGGAACCCCTATTTGTTTATTTTTCTAAATACATTCAAATATGTATCCGCTCATGAG
ACAATAACCCTGATAAATGCTTCAATAATATTGAAAAAGGAAGAGTATGAGTATTCAACATTTCCGTGTC
GCCCTTATTCCCTTTTTTGCGGCATTTTGCCTTCCTGTTTTTGCTCACCCAGAAACGCTGGTGAAAGTAA
AAGATGCTGAAGATCAGTTGGGTGCACGAGTGGGTTACATCGAACTGGATCTCAACAGCGGTAAGATCCT
TGAGAGTTTTCGCCCCGAAGAACGTTTTCCAATGATGAGCACTTTTAAAGTTCTGCTATGTGGCGCGGTA
TTATCCCGTATTGACGCCGGGCAAGAGCAACTCGGTCGCCGCATACACTATTCTCAGAATGACTTGGTTG
AGTACTCACCAGTCACAGAAAAGCATCTTACGGATGGCATGACAGTAAGAGAATTATGCAGTGCTGCCAT
AACCATGAGTGATAACACTGCGGCCAACTTACTTCTGACAACGATCGGAGGACCGAAGGAGCTAACCGCT
TTTTTGCACAACATGGGGGATCATGTAACTCGCCTTGATCGTTGGGAACCGGAGCTGAATGAAGCCATAC
CAAACGACGAGCGTGACACCACGATGCCTGTAGCAATGGCAACAACGTTGCGCAAACTATTAACTGGCGA
ACTACTTACTCTAGCTTCCCGGCAACAATTAATAGACTGGATGGAGGCGGATAAAGTTGCAGGACCACTT
CTGCGCTCGGCCCTTCCGGCTGGCTGGTTTATTGCTGATAAATCTGGAGCCGGTGAGCGTGGGTCTCGCG
GTATCATTGCAGCACTGGGGCCAGATGGTAAGCCCTCCCGTATCGTAGTTATCTACACGACGGGGAGTCA
GGCAACTATGGATGAACGAAATAGACAGATCGCTGAGATAGGTGCCTCACTGATTAAGCATTGGTAACTG
TCAGACCAAGTTTACTCATATATACTTTAGATTGATTTAAAACTTCATTTTTAATTTAAAAGGATCTAGG
TGAAGATCCTTTTTGATAATCTCATGACCAAAATCCCTTAACGTGAGTTTTCGTTCCACTGAGCGTCAGA
CCCCGTAGAAAAGATCAAAGGATCTTCTTGAGATCCTTTTTTTCTGCGCGTAATCTGCTGCTTGCAAACA
AAAAAACCACCGCTACCAGCGGTGGTTTGTTTGCCGGATCAAGAGCTACCAACTCTTTTTCCGAAGGTAA
CTGGCTTCAGCAGAGCGCAGATACCAAATACTGTTCTTCTAGTGTAGCCGTAGTTAGGCCACCACTTCAA
GAACTCTGTAGCACCGCCTACATACCTCGCTCTGCTAATCCTGTTACCAGTGGCTGCTGCCAGTGGCGAT
AAGTCGTGTCTTACCGGGTTGGACTCAAGACGATAGTTACCGGATAAGGCGCAGCGGTCGGGCTGAACGG
GGGGTTCGTGCACACAGCCCAGCTTGGAGCGAACGACCTACACCGAACTGAGATACCTACAGCGTGAGCT
ATGAGAAAGCGCCACGCTTCCCGAAGGGAGAAAGGCGGACAGGTATCCGGTAAGCGGCAGGGTCGGAACA
GGAGAGCGCACGAGGGAGCTTCCAGGGGGAAACGCCTGGTATCTTTATAGTCCTGTCGGGTTTCGCCACC
TCTGACTTGAGCGTCGATTTTTGTGATGCTCGTCAGGGGGGCGGAGCCTATGGAAAAACGCCAGCAACGC
GGCCTTTTTACGGTTCCTGGCCTTTTGCTGGCCTTTTGCTCACATGTTCTTTCCTGCGTTATCCCCTGAT
TCTGTGGATAACCGTATTACCGCCTTTGAGTGAGCTGATACCGCTCGCCGCAGCCGAACGACCGAGCGCA
GCGAGTCAGTGAGCGAGGAAGCGGAAGAGCGCCCAATACGCAAACCGCCTCTCCCCGCGCGTTGGCCGAT
TCATTAATGCAGCTGGCACGACAGGTTTCCCGACTGGAAAGCGGGCAGTGAGCGCAACGCAATTAATGTG
AGTTAGCTCACTCATTAGGCACCCCAGGC
Features (pLannotate 1.2.2; 22 found; start..end, strand, type, name):
      1..31      +  promoter       lac promoter: promoter for the E. coli lac operon
     39..55      +  protein_bind   lac operator: The lac repressor binds to the lac operator to inhibit transcription in E. coli. This inhibition can be relieved by adding lactose or isopropyl-β-D-thiogalactopyranoside (IPTG). lac repressor encoded by lacI
     93..560     -  CDS            B (fragment): PORTL_LAMBD - Experimental evidence at protein level: Swiss-Prot protein existence level 1. Forms the portal vertex of the capsid (PubMed:6228056, PubMed:6232391). This portal plays critical roles in head assembly, genome packaging, neck/tail attachment, and genome ejection (Probable). The portal protein multimerizes as a single ring-shaped homododecamer arranged around a central channel (PubMed:6232391). Binds to the terminase subunits to form the packaging machine (PubMed:7799432). From Escherichia phage lambda (Bacteriophage lambda).
    873..890     -  misc_feature   MCS (fragment): pBluescript multiple cloning site
   1145..1385    +  promoter       U6 promoter: RNA polymerase III promoter for human U6 snRNA
   1414..1489    +  misc_RNA       gRNA scaffold: guide RNA scaffold for the Streptococcus pyogenes CRISPR/Cas9 system
   1535..1618    +  promoter       mCMV promoter (fragment): mouse cytomegalovirus (CMV) immediate early promoter
   1735..1942    +  promoter       mCMV promoter (fragment): mouse cytomegalovirus (CMV) immediate early promoter
   2209..2805    +  CDS            pac: PUAC_STRAD - Protein predicted: Swiss-Prot protein existence level 4. Detoxification of puromycin. From Streptomyces alboniger.
   2821..2873    +  CDS            T2A (fragment): 2A peptide from Thosea asigna virus capsid protein Eukaryotic ribosomes fail to insert a peptide bond between the Gly and Pro residues, yielding separate polypeptides.
   2914..3630    +  CDS            Emerald: Emerald is a basic (constitutively fluorescent) green fluorescent protein published in 1998, derived from Aequorea victoria. It is reported to be a very rapidly-maturing weak dimer.
   3691..4279    +  misc_feature   WPRE: woodchuck hepatitis virus posttranscriptional regulatory element
   4359..4493    -  polyA_signal   SV40 poly(A) signal: SV40 polyadenylation signal
   4516..4599    -  CDS            large T antigen (fragment): large T antigen from SV40 (simian virus 40)
   5341..5460    -  CDS            B (fragment): PORTL_LAMBD - Experimental evidence at protein level: Swiss-Prot protein existence level 1. Forms the portal vertex of the capsid (PubMed:6228056, PubMed:6232391). This portal plays critical roles in head assembly, genome packaging, neck/tail attachment, and genome ejection (Probable). The portal protein multimerizes as a single ring-shaped homododecamer arranged around a central channel (PubMed:6232391). Binds to the terminase subunits to form the packaging machine (PubMed:7799432). From Escherichia phage lambda (Bacteriophage lambda).
   5462..5617    +  CDS            lacZα (fragment): LacZα fragment of β-galactosidase; lacZ fragment
   5622..6050    +  rep_origin     f1 ori (sequence partly withheld): f1 bacteriophage origin of replication; arrow indicates direction of (+) strand synthesis
   6103..6207    +  promoter       AmpR promoter: bla
   6208..7068    +  CDS            AmpR: β-lactamase; bla; confers resistance to ampicillin, carbenicillin, and related antibiotics
   7239..7827    +  rep_origin     ori: high-copy-number ColE1/pMB1/pBR322/pUC origin of replication
   8010..8102    +  CDS            lacI (fragment): lac repressor; lacI; The lac repressor binds to the lac operator to inhibit transcription in E. coli. This inhibition can be relieved by adding lactose or isopropyl-β-D-thiogalactopyranoside (IPTG).
   8115..8136    +  protein_bind   CAP binding site: CAP binding activates transcription in the presence of cAMP. E. coli catabolite activator protein
