[The description below was written by a language model from this plasmid's Addgene catalogue record and pLannotate feature annotations shown in this document.]
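Description:
BII-gR-PnGW is a piggyBac transposon plasmid for mammalian cells that delivers a guide RNA for Streptococcus pyogenes Cas9 together with a selectable, fluorescent marker cassette. It is built on a pBluescript-type bacterial backbone, with a high-copy ColE1/pUC origin, an f1 origin, ampicillin resistance and remnants of the lac/lacZα region. The piggyBac terminal repeats implied by the catalogue description are not called in either feature table. The lambda phage "B" fragments annotated on both sides of the mammalian cassette look like stuffer or spacer sequence, although the record does not explain them. The two annotated sequence records (depositor and sequencing result) differ by one nucleotide in length and in their start point, but they show the same set of features.

The payload has two units. A human U6 Pol III promoter sits upstream of the SpCas9 gRNA scaffold. The recorded guide sequence appears to be a placeholder cloning site rather than a real target, although the record does not say so. Downstream, a Pol II promoter described by the depositor as a CpG-free CMV enhancer/hEF1α hybrid (only mouse CMV fragments are annotated) drives a single transcript encoding puromycin N-acetyltransferase, a T2A peptide and an HA-tagged, nuclear-localised GFP (annotated as Emerald). The T2A peptide causes the resistance protein and the reporter to be produced as separate polypeptides. A WPRE follows to enhance expression, and an SV40 polyadenylation signal is annotated after it on the opposite strand.

No Cas9 coding sequence is annotated, so the nuclease, base editor or epigenetic effector mentioned in the stated purpose, and the piggyBac transposase, must presumably be supplied separately. Integrated cells can be selected with puromycin and tracked by nuclear green fluorescence.
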