Addgene plasmid #133355: BII-gR-PnGW
Purpose: Piggybac vector for CRISPR/SpCas9 applications (nuclease, base editing, or epigenetic modifications), co-expressed with GFP-NLS
Depositing lab: Blair Madison. Depositing organization: Washington University in Saint Louis. Publication: The oncogenic function of PLAGL2 is mediated via ASCL2 and IGF2 and a Wnt-independent mechanism in colorectal cancer. Fischer AD, Veronese-Paniagua DA, Swaminathan S, Kashima H, Rubin DC, Madison BB. Am J Physiol Gastrointest Liver Physiol. 2023 Jun 13. doi: 10.1152/ajpgi.00058.2022. PubMed 37310750.
Backbone
  Vector backbone: BII-gR-PnGW
  Backbone manufacturer: Madison Lab
  Vector type: Mammalian Expression
  Selectable markers: Puromycin
Growth in bacteria
  Bacterial resistance: Ampicillin, 100 μg/mL
  Growth temperature: 37°C
  Growth strain: DH5alpha
  Copy number: High Copy
Gene/Insert
  Gene/Insert name: GFP-NLS
  gRNA/shRNA sequence: GGAGACGCTGACCCGTCTCT
  Species: Other
  Mutation: N/A
  Promoter: CMV enhancer and hEf1a (CpG free)
  Tag / fusion protein: HA-tagged GFP (N terminal on insert)
  Cloning method: Restriction Enzyme; 5′ cloning site Unknown (unknown if destroyed)
Terms and licenses: Academic/Nonprofit Terms; Industry Terms: Not Available to Industry
Depositor comments: Please visit https://doi.org/10.1101/2020.10.14.339531 for bioRxiv preprint.
How to cite: BII-gR-PnGW was a gift from Blair Madison (Addgene plasmid # 133355 ; http://n2t.net/addgene:133355 ; RRID:Addgene_133355)
